>Addgene plasmid #82039 | pSB10 | addgene full sequence | sequence record 174336 | Addgene NGS Result
ACAATATCGTCAATGCTGTCACTCGCGTGACTGACATTATGGGCGAGATTGCATCGGCATCGGATGAACA
GAGCCGTGGCATCGATCAAGTCGCATTGGCGGTTTCGGAAATGGATCGCGTCACGCAACAGAACGCATCG
CTGGTGCAGGAATCAGCTGCCGCCGCCGCTGCGCTGGAAGAACAGGCGAGTCGTTTAACGCAAGCAGTTT
CCGCGTTCCGTCTGGCAGCCAGCCCACTCACCAATAAACCGCAAACACCATCCCGTCCTGCCAGTGAGCA
ACCACCGGCTCAGCCACGACTGCGAATTGCTGAACAAGATCCAAACTGGGAAACATTTTGAGGATCCGCG
GATAAATAAGTAACGATCCGGTCCAGTAATGACCTCAGAACTCCATCTGGATTTGTTCAGAACGCTCGGT
TGCCGCCGGGCGTTTTTTATTGGTGAGAATCGCAGCAACTTGTCGCGCCAATCGAGCCATGTCGTCGTCA
ACGACCCCCCATTCAAGAACAGCAAGCAGCATTGAGAACTTTGGAATCCAGTCCCTCTTCCACCTGCTGA
CCGGATCAGCAGTCCCCGGAACATCGTAGCTGACGCCTTCGCGTTGCTCAGTTGTCCAACCCCGGAAACG
GGAAAAAGCAAGTTTTCCCCGCTCCCGGCGTTTCAATAACTGAAAACCATACTATTTCACAGTTTAAATC
ACATTAAACGACAGTAATCCCCGTTGATTTGTGCGCCAACACAGATCCGTCGACCGGGTCGAATTTGCTT
TCGAATTTCTGCCATTCATCCGCTTATTATCACTTATTCAGGCGTAGCAACCAGGCGTTTAAGGGCACCA
ATAACTGCCTTAAAAAAATTACGCCCCGCCCTGCCACTCATCGCAGTACTGTTGTAATTCATTAAGCATT
CTGCCGACATGGAAGCCATCACAAACGGCATGATGAACCTGAATCGCCAGCGGCATCAGCACCTTGTCGC
CTTGCGTATAATATTTGCCCATGGTGAAAACGGGGGCGAAGAAGTTGTCCATATTGGCCACGTTTAAATC
AAAACTGGTGAAACTCACCCAGGGATTGGCTGAGACGAAAAACATATTCTCAATAAACCCTTTAGGGAAA
TAGGCCAGGTTTTCACCGTAACACGCCACATCTTGCGAATATATGTGTAGAAACTGCCGGAAATCGTCGT
GGTATTCACTCCAGAGCGATGAAAACGTTTCAGTTTGCTCATGGAAAACGGTGTAACAAGGGTGAACACT
ATCCCATATCACCAGCTCACCGTCTTTCATTGCCATACGGAATTCCGGATGAGCATTCATCAGGCGGGCA
AGAATGTGAATAAAGGCCGGATAAAACTTGTGCTTATTTTTCTTTACGGTCTTTAAAAAGGCCGTAATAT
CCAGCTGAACGGTCTGGTTATAGGTACATTGAGCAACTGACTGAAATGCCTCAAAATGTTCTTTACGATG
CCATTGGGATATATCAACGGTGGTATATCCAGTGATTTTTTTCTCCATTTTAGCTTCCTTAGCTCCTGAA
AATCTCGATAACTCAAAAAATACGCCCGGTAGTGATCTTATTTCATTATGGTGAAAGTTGGAACCTCTTA
CGTGCCGATCAACGTCTCATTTTCGCCAAAAGTTGGCCCAGGGCTTCCCGGTATCAACAGGGACACCAGG
ATTTATTTATTCTGCGAAGTGATCTTCCGTCACAGGTATTTATTCGGCGCAAAGTGCGTCGGGTGATGCT
GCCAACTTACTGATTTAGTGTATGATGGTGTTTTTGAGGTGCTCCAGTGGCTTCTGTTTCTATCAGCTGT
CCCTCCTGTTCAGCTACTGACGGGGTGGTGCGTAACGGCAAAAGCACCGCCGGACATCAGCGCTAGCGGA
GTGTATACTGGCTTACTATGTTGGCACTGATGAGGGTGTCAGTGAAGTGCTTCATGTGGCAGGAGAAAAA
AGGCTGCACCGGTGCGTCAGCAGAATATGTGATACAGGATATATTCCGCTTCCTCGCTCACTGACTCGCT
ACGCTCGGTCGTTCGACTGCGGCGAGCGGAAATGGCTTACGAACGGGGCGGAGATTTCCTGGAAGATGCC
AGGAAGATACTTAACAGGGAAGTGAGAGGGCCGCGGCAAAGCCGTTTTTCCATAGGCTCCGCCCCCCTGA
CAAGCATCACGAAATCTGACGCTCAAATCAGTGGTGGCGAAACCCGACAGGACTATAAAGATACCAGGCG
TTTCCCCCTGGCGGCTCCCTCGTGCGCTCTCCTGTTCCTGCCTTTCGGTTTACCGGTGTCATTCCGCTGT
TATGGCCGCGTTTGTCTCATTCCACGCCTGACACTCAGTTCCGGGTAGGCAGTTCGCTCCAAGCTGGACT
GTATGCACGAACCCCCCGTTCAGTCCGACCGCTGCGCCTTATCCGGTAACTATCGTCTTGAGTCCAACCC
GGAAAGACATGCAAAAGCACCACTGGCAGCAGCCACTGGTAATTGATTTAGAGGAGTTAGTCTTGAAGTC
ATGCGCCGGTTAAGGCTAAACTGAAAGGACAAGTTTTGGTGACTGCGCTCCTCCAAGCCAGTTACCTCGG
TTCAAAGAGTTGGTAGCTCAGAGAACCTTCGAAAAACCGCCCTGCAAGGCGGTTTTTTCGTTTTCAGAGC
AAGAGATTACGCGCAGACCAAAACGATCTCAAGAAGATCATCTTATTAATCAGATAAAATATTTCTAGAT
TTCAGTGCAATTTATCTCTTCAAATGTAGCACCTGAAGTCAGCCCCATACGATATAAGTTGTAATTCTCA
TGTTTGACAGCTTATCATCGATCCCGCAAGAGGCCCGGCAGTACCGGCATAACCAAGCCTATGCCTACAG
CATCCAGGGTGACGGTGCCGAGGATGACGATGAGCGCATTGTTAGATTTCATACACGGTGCCTGACTGCG
TTAGCAATTTAACTGTGATAAACTACCGCATTAAAGCTTCTTGCGAAACAGCTCTCGACCAGGTTTATAC
TGGTCGTGCAGATGAAAGCAGTTTTTGCCGAGGTCGATTCCGACCAGCGCCATATCGCTCATAGTGATGG
TCTCCGAATTATAAACACCCTGCGAAAGCGTAGCCTACGCAGGGTGTCGGGTGCTCATCCCATTACCCGT
TTTCCCATCTCTTAACTTAAGGGGGGAACGGTGTCCTGTCTTTCATGGGGCTCGTTCACTGCTAACTTAC
CTGCTTCCCTGTCTGTCAATTCTCTCTATCCTGCGATCCCGCGAAGAACCAAAAAAGCTCGACAGAGGGC
GCGGTCATTTTAGGTCGGGCGGATCGGCGCCGCCGGCTCGGCTGGTGTGCCGCACAGCACCGCCTACGTG
AGCTGCCAGTTGATGAACTTCCCCCGTTGCCAGCTAGGGCGCAAGCGGGCTGTATAAGATCACTGCCCAT
CACATTGATCGGCTCGGATTTTTTCTCAATCCGTAAACAGGTCAAACATCAGTTGCCGCAACCAAATATT
GGCTAGGTCCTTGTGGTACTTCGCATGCCAGAACATGTTGATGGCTATTTCAGGCAAGACGACTGGGTGC
GGCAAGGCGCTTAGGCCGAAGGGCTCCACACAGCAGTCGGCTAAACGTATCGGCACAGTGGCGAGCAGAT
CGGTGCGCTGGAGGATGTGGCCAACGGCGGCGAAGTGCGGCACTTCCAGACGGATGTCGCGCCGGATGCC
GACCCGTGTCATGTACGTGTCCACCTCGCCGTGGCCGGTGCCAGCGGCGATGACACGCACGTGGCCGTAG
GAACAGAAGCGCTCCAGAGTCAGGGGTTCGCGGGTGACTGGATGGTCCTTGCGACATAGGCACACGTAGT
GATTCTGGAGCAGCCGGCGCTGAAAGAAGCCAGTTTGCAGATTGGGAAGCAGGCCCACGGCCAAGTCCAC
GGTTCCGTTCTGCAAGGCCTGCATCAGGCTCATCGAACTGTCGCGCACCGTACTGATCACGCAATTGGGG
GCCTGGTGAGCCAGCACATCCATCAGCCGCGGCATGAAGTAGATCTCGCCAATGTCGGTCATGGCCAGGG
TGAAGGTACGCTCGCTGGTCAGCGGATCGAAGCTTTCATGGTGCTGTAGGGCGTTGCGCAGTGCGTGCAT
GGCCGAAGTGACGGGCTCGGCCAGATGCGCGGCATAGGGTGTGGGTTCCATTCCCTGATGTGTGCGCACG
AAGAGTGGGTCCTGTAGCGAGGTGCGCAGGCGTTTCAGCGCATTGCTCACGGCAGGCTGGGTCAGGCCCA
GGTTCTCCGCAGTGATAGAGACGCGTCTGTCGACCAGCAACTGGTTGAACACCACCAGCAGGTTTAAATC
CAGGTCACGCAGTTCCATGGGGCCTCGCTTGGGTTATTGCTGGTGCCCGGCCGGGCGCAATATTCATGTT
GATGATTTATTATATATCGAGTGGTGTATTTATCAATATTGTTTGCTCCGTTATCGTTATTAACAAGTCA
TCAATAATGCCATAAGGAGTACCATATGAACAGCTGGTTCGCCAACATCAGCGTCAACCTTAAACTCGGC
CTGGGCTTCGGCCTGGTGCTGGTCCTCACTGGCCTGCTGGCCCTCACCGGCTGGACCAGCCTGGGCAGCC
TGATCGACCGTAGCAACTGGATGGGCGATATTGGCCAGTTGAACAAGGACCTCACCGATCTACGCATTGC
GCGCCTGCAGTACATGATCGCCAACGGCGACGATACCGCCGCCGCCAACACCCTGGCCAAGCTGGACGCA
TTCAGCAAGCAGCAGGCCTACCTGGCCACCACCTTCAAAAGCCCGGAGAACGTCAAGCTGCTGGGTGAGC
TGGGCGATACCATCAGTGCCTACAAGCTGTCGCTGAACAAGATGCGCCAGGGCTACGACGCCACCCGCGC
AGCGCGCGTTTCCATGGACAGTTCGGCCATTCGCGCCGACCAGGCCATGGATGCGCTCAGCCAGGAGGTG
ATGGCTCGCCCCGAGGCTGACAGCGTGCGCCTGGCCCAGTACCAGCTGATCAGCAAGGCCCGCCAGCAAC
TGCTGCAGGTACGCATCGATGTGCGTGGCTACATCGCCGAGAACAGCAGCGCCAACGAGCAGGCCGCCTT
GCGCCAGCTGGATGCAGCACTGGCCGATACCGACAACCTCAAGCGCCAGCTGCCCAGCGAAGACGCCCGC
CTGCAACAGTTCGAAAACGCAGTACTGGCCTATCGTGACGCCGTACGCCAGTTCCGCGACGCGGTTGCCA
ACATCACCACCTCGCGCGCCGAAATGACCGTGCAGGGCGCCGACATCGTCAAGCGCAGTGACGCGTTGTA
CCAGATCCAGCTGGAGCGCCGTGACATCGAGAGCACCCAGGCCCGCAGCCTGCAGGCCATCGCCACACTG
GCGGCCGCATTGATTCTGCTGGTGGCGTGGTACGGCATTCGCCGTATGTTGCTTACTCCGCTGGCAAAAA
TTATTGCTCACATTCGCGAAATCGCCGGTGGTAACCTGGCGAATACCCTGACCATTGACGGGCGCAGTGA
AATGGGCGACCTGGCGCAGAGCGTTTCACACATGCAACGCTCTTTGACTGACACCGTCACTCATGTCCGC
GAAGGTTCAGATGCCATCTATGCCGGTACCCGTGAAATTGCGGCGGGCAACACCGATCTTTCCTCCCGTA
CTGAACAGCAGGCATCCGCGCTGGAAGAAACTGCCGCCAGCATGGAGCAGCTCACCGCGACAGTGAAGCA
AAACGCCGATAACGCCCGCCAGGCCTCGCAACTGGCGCAAAGTGCCTCCGACACCGCCCAGCACGGCGGC
AAAGTGGTGGATGGCGTAGTGAAAACGATGCATGAGATCGCCGATAGTTCGAAGAAAATTGCCGACATTA
TCAGCGTTATCGACGGTATTGCCTTCCAGACTAATATCCTCGCGCTGAATGCCGCGGTTGAAGCCGCGCG
TGCGGGTGAACAGGGCCGTGGTTTTGCCGTGGTGGCGGGTGAAGTGCGTAATCTTGCCAGTCGCAGCGCC
CAGGCGGCAAAAGAGATCAAAGCCCTCATTGAAGACTCCGTCTCACGCGTTGATACCGGTTCGGTGCTGG
TCGAAAGCGCCGGGGAAACAATGA
Features (pLannotate 1.2.2; 11 found; start..end, strand, type, name):
    406..440     +  terminator     lambda t0 terminator: minimal transcription terminator from phage lambda (Scholtissek and Grosse, 1987)
    433..561     -  CDS            C1 (fragment): RPC1_BPP22 - Experimental evidence at protein level: Swiss-Prot protein existence level 1. Binds to two promoters, P(RE) and Pa23 and activate transcription from these promoters. From Salmonella phage P22 (Bacteriophage P22).
    859..1518    -  CDS            CmR: chloramphenicol acetyltransferase; cat; confers resistance to chloramphenicol
   1519..1621    -  promoter       cat promoter: promoter of the E. coli cat gene encoding chloramphenicol acetyltransferase
   1742..1885    +  mobile_element IS1 (fragment): prokaryotic transposable element IS1
   2004..2059    -  rep_origin     RSF ori (fragment): Plasmids containing the RSF 1030 origin of replication can be propagated in E. coli cells that contain additional plasmids with compatible origins.
   2147..2692    -  rep_origin     p15A ori: Plasmids containing the medium-copy-number p15A origin of replication can be propagated in E. coli cells that contain a second plasmid with the ColE1 origin.
   2804..2822    +  promoter       tet promoter (fragment): E. coli promoter for tetracycline efflux protein gene
   2821..2922    -  CDS            TcR (fragment): tetracycline efflux protein; tet; confers resistance to tetracycline
   3459..4358    -  CDS            nahR: NAHR_PSEPU - Protein inferred from homology: Swiss-Prot protein existence level 3. Regulates the expression of the naphthalene (nahA-F) and salicylate (nahG-M) metabolism genes. From Pseudomonas putida (Arthrobacter siderocapsulatus).
   4506..6050    +  CDS            mcpS (fragment): MCPS_PSEPK - Experimental evidence at protein level: Swiss-Prot protein existence level 1. Chemotactic-signal transducers respond to changes in the concentration of attractants and repellents in the environment, transduce a signal from the outside to the inside of the cell, and facilitate sensory adaptation through the variation of the level of methylation. McpS is a specific chemoreceptor for 6 tricarboxylic acid (TCA) cycle intermediates (succinate, fumarate, malate, oxaloacetate, citrate and isocitrate), butyrate and acetate. Malate, succinate, fumarate and oxaloacetate cause the strongest
