[The description below was written by a language model from this plasmid's Addgene catalogue record and pLannotate feature annotations shown in this document.]
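Description:
pSB10 is a bacterial expression plasmid built on the pKG116 backbone that encodes a hybrid chemotaxis receptor, McpS[1-295]-Tar[200-553]. The chimera joins the N-terminal portion of the Pseudomonas putida chemoreceptor McpS to the C-terminal portion of the Escherichia coli chemoreceptor Tar. McpS senses tricarboxylic acid cycle intermediates such as malate, succinate, fumarate and oxaloacetate, as well as butyrate and acetate. The fusion therefore appears designed to couple foreign ligand recognition to a native E. coli signalling domain. The roughly 1.95 kb insert was cloned between NdeI and BamHI sites, both of which are retained. The automated annotation labels the coding region as an mcpS fragment and does not separately call the Tar-derived part. This probably reflects homology between chemoreceptor signalling regions rather than an absence of Tar sequence.

The 6.1 kb plasmid replicates from a p15A origin, which is compatible with ColE1-type plasmids and so allows co-maintenance with a second construct. The catalogue lists it as low copy. Selection is by chloramphenicol, through a cat gene driven by its own promoter. Short remnants of a tetracycline resistance gene and its promoter, IS1, an RSF origin and a phage P22 C1 fragment are also annotated, and these look like backbone leftovers rather than functional parts. Upstream of the receptor gene and on the opposite strand lies nahR, the P. putida regulator of the naphthalene and salicylate catabolic genes. This arrangement suggests NahR-controlled expression of the hybrid, although the record neither annotates nor names the promoter. A lambda t0 terminator is also present. The construct comes from work on engineering hybrid chemoreceptors in bacteria, where it serves to express this chimera.
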