Addgene plasmid #82039: pSB10
Purpose: Hybrid McpS[1-295]-Tar[200-553] expression plasmid
Depositing lab: Victor Sourjik. Depositing organization: Max Planck Institute for Terrestrial Microbiology. Publication: Engineering Hybrid Chemotaxis Receptors in Bacteria. Bi S, Pollard AM, Yang Y, Jin F, Sourjik V. ACS Synth Biol. 2016 Jun 10. 10.1021/acssynbio.6b00053 PubMed 27285081.
Backbone
  Vector backbone: pKG116
  Backbone size w/o insert (bp): 4211
  Total vector size (bp): 6114
Growth in bacteria
  Bacterial resistance: Chloramphenicol, 25 μg/mL
  Growth temperature: 37°C
  Growth strain: DH5alpha
  Copy number: Low Copy
Gene/Insert
  Gene/Insert name: Encodes the hybrid receptor of E. coli chemoreceptor Tar and P. putida chemoreceptor McpS: McpS[1-295]-Tar[200-553]
  Species: E. coli, P. putida
  Insert size (bp): 1950
  Cloning method: Restriction Enzyme; 5′ cloning site NdeI (not destroyed); 3′ cloning site BamHI (not destroyed)
  Sequencing primers: 5′ CGGGCGCAATATTCATGTTG
Terms and licenses: Academic/Nonprofit Terms; Industry Terms: Not Available to Industry
How to cite: pSB10 was a gift from Victor Sourjik (Addgene plasmid # 82039 ; http://n2t.net/addgene:82039 ; RRID:Addgene_82039)
